Addgene plasmid #90544: AURKB A3.1 gRNA
Purpose: 3rd generation lentiviral gRNA plasmid targeting human AURKB
Depositing lab: Iain Cheeseman. Depositing organization: Whitehead Institute for Biomedical Research. Publication: Large-Scale Analysis of CRISPR/Cas9 Cell-Cycle Knockouts Reveals the Diversity of p53-Dependent Responses to Cell-Cycle Defects. McKinley KL, Cheeseman IM. Dev Cell. 2017 Feb 27;40(4):405-420.e2. doi: 10.1016/j.devcel.2017.01.012. Epub 2017 Feb 16. PubMed 28216383.
Backbone
  Vector backbone: pLenti-sgRNA
  Backbone manufacturer: Eric Lander & David Sabatini labs (Addgene plasmid #71409)
  Backbone size w/o insert (bp): 9151
  Vector type: Lentiviral, CRISPR
  Selectable markers: Puromycin
Growth in bacteria
  Bacterial resistance: Ampicillin, 100 μg/mL
  Growth temperature: 37°C
  Growth strain: NEB Stable
  Copy number: Unknown
Gene/Insert
  Gene/Insert name: AURKB (Guide Designation A3.1) (alt name: pKMKO series)
  gRNA/shRNA sequence: CACCgCGTCTGTCGGCCGTAGGGCC
  Species: H. sapiens (human)
  Promoter: U6
  Cloning method: Restriction Enzyme; 5′ cloning site BsmBI (destroyed during cloning); 3′ cloning site BsmBI (destroyed during cloning)
  Sequencing primers: 5′ hU6-F (5'-GAGGGCCTATTTCCCATGATT-3'); 3′ EF1a-R (5'-CACGGCGACTACTGCACTTA-3')
Terms and licenses: Academic/Nonprofit Terms; Industry Terms: Not Available to Industry
Depositor comments: Please note that gRNA target sequence listed is not strictly the 20nt spacer sequence, but also contains the 5' BsmBI overhang. For more information about knockout human cell lines generated using this plasmid, please see http://cellcycleknockouts.wi.mit.edu/ .
How to cite: AURKB A3.1 gRNA was a gift from Iain Cheeseman (Addgene plasmid # 90544 ; http://n2t.net/addgene:90544 ; RRID:Addgene_90544)
