[The description below was written by a language model from this plasmid's Addgene catalogue record and pLannotate feature annotations shown in this document.]
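Description:
AURKB A3.1 gRNA is a third-generation lentiviral CRISPR guide plasmid built on the pLenti-sgRNA backbone, carrying a single guide RNA directed against human AURKB (Aurora kinase B). It is propagated in E. coli through a high-copy ColE1/pUC-type origin with ampicillin selection (AmpR); an f1 origin and remnants of lac and lacZα sequences from the parental cloning vector are also present. The catalogue lists the empty backbone as 9,151 bp, whereas the sequenced plasmid is 7,302 nt. This would be consistent with a stuffer being lost when the guide oligos were cloned between the two BsmBI sites, which were destroyed in the process, although the record does not state this.

The lentiviral transfer cassette begins with an RSV promoter fused to a truncated HIV-1 5' LTR, which makes genomic RNA production independent of Tat. This is followed by the Ψ packaging signal with a gag fragment and the Rev response element for nuclear export of the viral RNA. Inside the provirus, a human U6 RNA polymerase III promoter drives the AURKB spacer joined to the S. pyogenes Cas9 guide scaffold (annotated as a tracrRNA fragment). A cPPT/CTS element follows, then an EF-1α core promoter expressing puromycin N-acetyltransferase for selection of transduced mammalian cells. WPRE enhances transcript expression, and the ΔU3 3' LTR makes the integrated vector self-inactivating. An SV40 poly(A) signal and SV40 origin lie downstream.

No Cas9 is encoded, so the nuclease must be supplied separately, for example by a Cas9-expressing cell line. The plasmid belongs to a guide series used for a large-scale analysis of CRISPR/Cas9 cell-cycle gene knockouts in human cells.
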