Features (pLannotate 1.2.2; 27 found; start..end, strand, type, name):
     93..114     +  protein_bind   CAP binding site: CAP binding activates transcription in the presence of cAMP. E. coli catabolite activator protein
    129..159     +  promoter       lac promoter: promoter for the E. coli lac operon
    167..183     +  protein_bind   lac operator: The lac repressor binds to the lac operator to inhibit transcription in E. coli. This inhibition can be relieved by adding lactose or isopropyl-β-D-thiogalactopyranoside (IPTG). lac repressor encoded by lacI
    228..246     +  promoter       T3 promoter: promoter for bacteriophage T3 RNA polymerase
    274..500     +  promoter       RSV promoter: Rous sarcoma virus enhancer/promoter
    501..681     +  LTR            5' LTR (truncated): truncated 5' long terminal repeat (LTR) from HIV-1
    728..853     +  misc_feature   HIV-1 Ψ: packaging signal of human immunodeficiency virus type 1
    837..1200    +  CDS            HIV-1 gag (fragment): gag protein from human immunodeficiency virus 1; gag
   1346..1579    +  misc_feature   RRE: The Rev response element (RRE) of HIV-1 allows for Rev-dependent mRNA export from the nucleus to the cytoplasm.
   1956..1982    +  CDS            Rev (fragment): human immunodeficiency virus 1 (HIV-1) Rev protein; rev; enhances nuclear export of unspliced and incompletely spliced viral mRNAs
   1986..2226    +  promoter       U6 promoter: RNA polymerase III promoter for human U6 snRNA
   2274..2341    +  misc_RNA       tracrRNA (fragment): trans-activating CRISPR RNA for the Streptococcus pyogenes CRISPR/Cas9 system
   2390..2507    +  misc_feature   cPPT/CTS: central polypurine tract and central termination sequence of HIV-1
   2576..2787    +  promoter       EF-1α core promoter: core promoter for human elongation factor EF-1α
   2813..3412    +  CDS            PuroR (fragment): puromycin N-acetyltransferase; pac from Streptomyces; confers resistance to puromycin
   3428..4016    +  misc_feature   WPRE: woodchuck hepatitis virus posttranscriptional regulatory element
   4067..4086    +  misc_feature   cPPT/CTS (fragment): central polypurine tract and central termination sequence of HIV-1
   4088..4321    +  LTR            3' LTR (ΔU3): self-inactivating 3' long terminal repeat (LTR) from HIV-1
   4399..4520    +  polyA_signal   SV40 poly(A) signal: SV40 polyadenylation signal
   4560..4695    +  rep_origin     SV40 ori: SV40 origin of replication
   4716..4734    -  promoter       T7 promoter: promoter for bacteriophage T7 RNA polymerase
   4742..4897    +  CDS            lacZα (fragment): LacZα fragment of β-galactosidase; lacZ fragment
   4902..5330    +  rep_origin     f1 ori (sequence partly withheld): f1 bacteriophage origin of replication; arrow indicates direction of (+) strand synthesis
   5383..5487    +  promoter       AmpR promoter: bla
   5488..6348    +  CDS            AmpR: β-lactamase; bla; confers resistance to ampicillin, carbenicillin, and related antibiotics
   6519..7107    +  rep_origin     ori: high-copy-number ColE1/pMB1/pBR322/pUC origin of replication
   7290..80      +  CDS            lacI (fragment) (across the origin): lac repressor; lacI; The lac repressor binds to the lac operator to inhibit transcription in E. coli. This inhibition can be relieved by adding lactose or isopropyl-β-D-thiogalactopyranoside (IPTG).
>Addgene plasmid #90544 | AURKB A3.1 gRNA | addgene full sequence | sequence record 182860 | Addgene NGS Result
AAACCGCCTCTCCCCGCGCGTTGGCCGATTCATTAATGCAGCTGGCACGACAGGTTTCCCGACTGGAAAG
CGGGCAGTGAGCGCAACGCAATTAATGTGAGTTAGCTCACTCATTAGGCACCCCAGGCTTTACACTTTAT
GCTTCCGGCTCGTATGTTGTGTGGAATTGTGAGCGGATAACAATTTCACACAGGAAACAGCTATGACCAT
GATTACGCCAAGCGCGCAATTAACCCTCACTAAAGGGAACAAAAGCTGGAGCTGCAAGCTTAATGTAGTC
TTATGCAATACTCTTGTAGTCTTGCAACATGGTAACGATGAGTTAGCAACATGCCTTACAAGGAGAGAAA
AAGCACCGTGCATGCCGATTGGTGGAAGTAAGGTGGTACGATCGTGCCTTATTAGGAAGGCAACAGACGG
GTCTGACATGGATTGGACGAACCACTGAATTGCCGCATTGCAGAGATATTGTATTTAAGTGCCTAGCTCG
ATACATAAACGGGTCTCTCTGGTTAGACCAGATCTGAGCCTGGGAGCTCTCTGGCTAACTAGGGAACCCA
CTGCTTAAGCCTCAATAAAGCTTGCCTTGAGTGCTTCAAGTAGTGTGTGCCCGTCTGTTGTGTGACTCTG
GTAACTAGAGATCCCTCAGACCCTTTTAGTCAGTGTGGAAAATCTCTAGCAGTGGCGCCCGAACAGGGAC
TTGAAAGCGAAAGGGAAACCAGAGGAGCTCTCTCGACGCAGGACTCGGCTTGCTGAAGCGCGCACGGCAA
GAGGCGAGGGGCGGCGACTGGTGAGTACGCCAAAAATTTTGACTAGCGGAGGCTAGAAGGAGAGAGATGG
GTGCGAGAGCGTCAGTATTAAGCGGGGGAGAATTAGATCGCGATGGGAAAAAATTCGGTTAAGGCCAGGG
GGAAAGAAAAAATATAAATTAAAACATATAGTATGGGCAAGCAGGGAGCTAGAACGATTCGCAGTTAATC
CTGGCCTGTTAGAAACATCAGAAGGCTGTAGACAAATACTGGGACAGCTACAACCATCCCTTCAGACAGG
ATCAGAAGAACTTAGATCATTATATAATACAGTAGCAACCCTCTATTGTGTGCATCAAAGGATAGAGATA
AAAGACACCAAGGAAGCTTTAGACAAGATAGAGGAAGAGCAAAACAAAAGTAAGACCACCGCACAGCAAG
CGGCCGCTGATCTTCAGACCTGGAGGAGGAGATATGAGGGACAATTGGAGAAGTGAATTATATAAATATA
AAGTAGTAAAAATTGAACCATTAGGAGTAGCACCCACCAAGGCAAAGAGAAGAGTGGTGCAGAGAGAAAA
AAGAGCAGTGGGAATAGGAGCTTTGTTCCTTGGGTTCTTGGGAGCAGCAGGAAGCACTATGGGCGCAGCG
TCAATGACGCTGACGGTACAGGCCAGACAATTATTGTCTGGTATAGTGCAGCAGCAGAACAATTTGCTGA
GGGCTATTGAGGCGCAACAGCATCTGTTGCAACTCACAGTCTGGGGCATCAAGCAGCTCCAGGCAAGAAT
CCTGGCTGTGGAAAGATACCTAAAGGATCAACAGCTCCTGGGGATTTGGGGTTGCTCTGGAAAACTCATT
TGCACCACTGCTGTGCCTTGGAATGCTAGTTGGAGTAATAAATCTCTGGAACAGATTTGGAATCACACGA
CCTGGATGGAGTGGGACAGAGAAATTAACAATTACACAAGCTTAATACACTCCTTAATTGAAGAATCGCA
AAACCAGCAAGAAAAGAATGAACAAGAATTATTGGAATTAGATAAATGGGCAAGTTTGTGGAATTGGTTT
AACATAACAAATTGGCTGTGGTATATAAAATTATTCATAATGATAGTAGGAGGCTTGGTAGGTTTAAGAA
TAGTTTTTGCTGTACTTTCTATAGTGAATAGAGTTAGGCAGGGATATTCACCATTATCGTTTCAGACCCA
CCTCCCAACCCCGAGGGGACCCAGAGAGGGCCTATTTCCCATGATTCCTTCATATTTGCATATACGATAC
AAGGCTGTTAGAGAGATAATTAGAATTAATTTGACTGTAAACACAAAGATATTAGTACAAAATACGTGAC
GTAGAAAGTAATAATTTCTTGGGTAGTTTGCAGTTTTAAAATTATGTTTTAAAATGGACTATCATATGCT
TACCGTAACTTGAAAGTATTTCGATTTCTTGGCTTTATATATCTTGTGGAAAGGACGAAACACCGCGTCT
GTCGGCCGTAGGGCCGTTTAAGAGCTATGCTGGAAACAGCATAGCAAGTTTAAATAAGGCTAGTCCGTTA
TCAACTTGAAAAAGTGGCACCGAGTCGGTGCTTTTTTTGAATTCTAGATCTTGAGACAAATGGCAGTATT
CATCCACAATTTTAAAAGAAAAGGGGGGATTGGGGGGTACAGTGCAGGGGAAAGAATAGTAGACATAATA
GCAACAGACATACAAACTAAAGAATTACAAAAACAAATTACAAAAATTCAAAATTTTCGGGTTTATTACA
GGGACAGCAGAGATCCACTTTGGCGCCGGCTCGAGTGGCTCCGGTGCCCGTCAGTGGGCAGAGCGCACAT
CGCCCACAGTCCCCGAGAAGTTGGGGGGAGGGGTCGGCAATTGAACCGGTGCCTAGAGAAGGTGGCGCGG
GGTAAACTGGGAAAGTGATGTCGTGTACTGGCTCCGCCTTTTTCCCGAGGGTGGGGGAGAACCGTATATA
AGTGCAGTAGTCGCCGTGAACGTTCTTTTTCGCAACGGGTTTGCCGCCAGAACACAGGTGTCGTGACGCG
GGATCCGCCACCATGACCGAGTACAAGCCCACGGTGCGCCTCGCCACCCGCGACGACGTCCCCAGGGCCG
TACGCACCCTCGCCGCCGCGTTCGCCGACTACCCCGCCACGCGCCACACCGTCGATCCGGACCGCCACAT
CGAGCGGGTCACCGAGCTGCAAGAACTCTTCCTCACGCGCGTCGGGCTCGACATCGGCAAGGTGTGGGTC
GCGGACGACGGCGCCGCGGTGGCGGTCTGGACCACGCCGGAGAGCGTCGAAGCGGGGGCGGTGTTCGCCG
AGATCGGCCCGCGCATGGCCGAGTTGAGCGGTTCCCGGCTGGCCGCGCAGCAACAGATGGAAGGCCTCCT
GGCGCCGCACCGGCCCAAGGAGCCCGCGTGGTTCCTGGCCACCGTCGGAGTCTCGCCCGACCACCAGGGC
AAGGGTCTGGGCAGCGCCGTCGTGCTCCCCGGAGTGGAGGCGGCCGAGCGCGCCGGGGTGCCCGCCTTCC
TGGAGACCTCCGCGCCCCGCAACCTCCCCTTCTACGAGCGGCTCGGCTTCACCGTCACCGCCGACGTCGA
GGTGCCCGAAGGACCGCGCACCTGGTGCATGACCCGCAAGCCCGGTGCCTGAACGCGTTAAGTCGACAAT
CAACCTCTGGATTACAAAATTTGTGAAAGATTGACTGGTATTCTTAACTATGTTGCTCCTTTTACGCTAT
GTGGATACGCTGCTTTAATGCCTTTGTATCATGCTATTGCTTCCCGTATGGCTTTCATTTTCTCCTCCTT
GTATAAATCCTGGTTGCTGTCTCTTTATGAGGAGTTGTGGCCCGTTGTCAGGCAACGTGGCGTGGTGTGC
ACTGTGTTTGCTGACGCAACCCCCACTGGTTGGGGCATTGCCACCACCTGTCAGCTCCTTTCCGGGACTT
TCGCTTTCCCCCTCCCTATTGCCACGGCGGAACTCATCGCCGCCTGCCTTGCCCGCTGCTGGACAGGGGC
TCGGCTGTTGGGCACTGACAATTCCGTGGTGTTGTCGGGGAAATCATCGTCCTTTCCTTGGCTGCTCGCC
TGTGTTGCCACCTGGATTCTGCGCGGGACGTCCTTCTGCTACGTCCCTTCGGCCCTCAATCCAGCGGACC
TTCCTTCCCGCGGCCTGCTGCCGGCTCTGCGGCCTCTTCCGCGTCTTCGCCTTCGCCCTCAGACGAGTCG
GATCTCCCTTTGGGCCGCCTCCCCGCGTCGACTTTAAGACCAATGACTTACAAGGCAGCTGTAGATCTTA
GCCACTTTTTAAAAGAAAAGGGGGGACTGGAAGGGCTAATTCACTCCCAACGAAGACAAGATCTGCTTTT
TGCTTGTACTGGGTCTCTCTGGTTAGACCAGATCTGAGCCTGGGAGCTCTCTGGCTAACTAGGGAACCCA
CTGCTTAAGCCTCAATAAAGCTTGCCTTGAGTGCTTCAAGTAGTGTGTGCCCGTCTGTTGTGTGACTCTG
GTAACTAGAGATCCCTCAGACCCTTTTAGTCAGTGTGGAAAATCTCTAGCAGTACGTATAGTAGTTCATG
TCATCTTATTATTCAGTATTTATAACTTGCAAAGAAATGAATATCAGAGAGTGAGAGGAACTTGTTTATT
GCAGCTTATAATGGTTACAAATAAAGCAATAGCATCACAAATTTCACAAATAAAGCATTTTTTTCACTGC
ATTCTAGTTGTGGTTTGTCCAAACTCATCAATGTATCTTATCATGTCTGGCTCTAGCTATCCCGCCCCTA
ACTCCGCCCATCCCGCCCCTAACTCCGCCCAGTTCCGCCCATTCTCCGCCCCATGGCTGACTAATTTTTT
TTATTTATGCAGAGGCCGAGGCCGCCTCGGCCTCTGAGCTATTCCAGAAGTAGTGAGGAGGCTTTTTTGG
AGGCCTAGGGACGTACCCAATTCGCCCTATAGTGAGTCGTATTACGCGCGCTCACTGGCCGTCGTTTTAC
AACGTCGTGACTGGGAAAACCCTGGCGTTACCCAACTTAATCGCCTTGCAGCACATCCCCCTTTCGCCAG
CTGGCGTAATAGCGAAGAGGCCCGCACCGATCGCCCTTCCCAACAGTTGCGCAGCCTGAATGGCGAATGG
G
[124 nt withheld, positions 4902-5025]
C
[91 nt withheld, positions 5027-5117]
A
[49 nt withheld, positions 5119-5167]
CCTTTGACGTTGGAGTCCACGTTCTTT
[37 nt withheld, positions 5195-5231]
ACCCTATCTCGGTCTATTCTTTTGATTTATAAGGGATTTTGCCGATTTCGGCCTATTGGTTAAAAAATGA
GCTGATTTAACAAAAATTTAACGCGAATTTTAACAAAATATTAACGCTTACAATTTAGGTGGCACTTTTC
GGGGAAATGTGCGCGGAACCCCTATTTGTTTATTTTTCTAAATACATTCAAATATGTATCCGCTCATGAG
ACAATAACCCTGATAAATGCTTCAATAATATTGAAAAAGGAAGAGTATGAGTATTCAACATTTCCGTGTC
GCCCTTATTCCCTTTTTTGCGGCATTTTGCCTTCCTGTTTTTGCTCACCCAGAAACGCTGGTGAAAGTAA
AAGATGCTGAAGATCAGTTGGGTGCACGAGTGGGTTACATCGAACTGGATCTCAACAGCGGTAAGATCCT
TGAGAGTTTTCGCCCCGAAGAACGTTTTCCAATGATGAGCACTTTTAAAGTTCTGCTATGTGGCGCGGTA
TTATCCCGTATTGACGCCGGGCAAGAGCAACTCGGTCGCCGCATACACTATTCTCAGAATGACTTGGTTG
AGTACTCACCAGTCACAGAAAAGCATCTTACGGATGGCATGACAGTAAGAGAATTATGCAGTGCTGCCAT
AACCATGAGTGATAACACTGCGGCCAACTTACTTCTGACAACGATCGGAGGACCGAAGGAGCTAACCGCT
TTTTTGCACAACATGGGGGATCATGTAACTCGCCTTGATCGTTGGGAACCGGAGCTGAATGAAGCCATAC
CAAACGACGAGCGTGACACCACGATGCCTGTAGCAATGGCAACAACGTTGCGCAAACTATTAACTGGCGA
ACTACTTACTCTAGCTTCCCGGCAACAATTAATAGACTGGATGGAGGCGGATAAAGTTGCAGGACCACTT
CTGCGCTCGGCCCTTCCGGCTGGCTGGTTTATTGCTGATAAATCTGGAGCCGGTGAGCGTGGGTCTCGCG
GTATCATTGCAGCACTGGGGCCAGATGGTAAGCCCTCCCGTATCGTAGTTATCTACACGACGGGGAGTCA
GGCAACTATGGATGAACGAAATAGACAGATCGCTGAGATAGGTGCCTCACTGATTAAGCATTGGTAACTG
TCAGACCAAGTTTACTCATATATACTTTAGATTGATTTAAAACTTCATTTTTAATTTAAAAGGATCTAGG
TGAAGATCCTTTTTGATAATCTCATGACCAAAATCCCTTAACGTGAGTTTTCGTTCCACTGAGCGTCAGA
CCCCGTAGAAAAGATCAAAGGATCTTCTTGAGATCCTTTTTTTCTGCGCGTAATCTGCTGCTTGCAAACA
AAAAAACCACCGCTACCAGCGGTGGTTTGTTTGCCGGATCAAGAGCTACCAACTCTTTTTCCGAAGGTAA
CTGGCTTCAGCAGAGCGCAGATACCAAATACTGTTCTTCTAGTGTAGCCGTAGTTAGGCCACCACTTCAA
GAACTCTGTAGCACCGCCTACATACCTCGCTCTGCTAATCCTGTTACCAGTGGCTGCTGCCAGTGGCGAT
AAGTCGTGTCTTACCGGGTTGGACTCAAGACGATAGTTACCGGATAAGGCGCAGCGGTCGGGCTGAACGG
GGGGTTCGTGCACACAGCCCAGCTTGGAGCGAACGACCTACACCGAACTGAGATACCTACAGCGTGAGCT
ATGAGAAAGCGCCACGCTTCCCGAAGGGAGAAAGGCGGACAGGTATCCGGTAAGCGGCAGGGTCGGAACA
GGAGAGCGCACGAGGGAGCTTCCAGGGGGAAACGCCTGGTATCTTTATAGTCCTGTCGGGTTTCGCCACC
TCTGACTTGAGCGTCGATTTTTGTGATGCTCGTCAGGGGGGCGGAGCCTATGGAAAAACGCCAGCAACGC
GGCCTTTTTACGGTTCCTGGCCTTTTGCTGGCCTTTTGCTCACATGTTCTTTCCTGCGTTATCCCCTGAT
TCTGTGGATAACCGTATTACCGCCTTTGAGTGAGCTGATACCGCTCGCCGCAGCCGAACGACCGAGCGCA
GCGAGTCAGTGAGCGAGGAAGCGGAAGAGCGCCCAATACGC
